>Addgene plasmid #154516 | pEPYC0CM0390 | depositor full sequence | sequence record 299388 | pEPYC0CM0390 sequence 2172 bps
CCGGTAGTGATCTTATTTCATTATGGTGAAAGTTGGAACCTCTTACGTGCCCGATCAACTCGAGTGCCAC
CTGACGTCTAAGAAACCATTATTATCATGACATTAACCTATAAAAATAGGCGTATCACGAGGCAGAATTT
CAGATAAAAAAAATCCTTAGCTTTCGCTAAGGATGATTTCTGGAATTCGGTCTCAGGAGGGAGGCGTGTC
GTTTTAGTGAGGTCACTATCAGCTCACTATCAGCTCACTATCAGCCTATATAAGGTTTTGCTATTCATTG
AAAGCAGTAGTGACTGATTTGTATATAATGTACTCGAGACCCTGCAGTCCGGCAAAAAAGGGCAAGGTGT
CACCACCCTGCCCTTTTTCTTTAAAACCGAAAAGATTACTTCGCGTTATGCAGGCTTCCTCGCTCACTGA
CTCGCTGCGCTCGGTCGTTCGGCTGCGGCGAGCGGTATCAGCTCACTCAAAGGCGGTAATACGGTTATCC
ACAGAATCAGGGGATAACGCAGGAAAGAACATGTGAGCAAAAGGCCAGCAAAAGGCCAGGAACCGTAAAA
AGGCCGCGTTGCTGGCGTTTTTCCACAGGCTCCGCCCCCCTGACGAGCATCACAAAAATCGACGCTCAAG
TCAGAGGTGGCGAAACCCGACAGGACTATAAAGATACCAGGCGTTTCCCCCTGGAAGCTCCCTCGTGCGC
TCTCCTGTTCCGACCCTGCCGCTTACCGGATACCTGTCCGCCTTTCTCCCTTCGGGAAGCGTGGCGCTTT
CTCATAGCTCACGCTGTAGGTATCTCAGTTCGGTGTAGGTCGTTCGCTCCAAGCTGGGCTGTGTGCACGA
ACCCCCCGTTCAGCCCGACCGCTGCGCCTTATCCGGTAACTATCGTCTTGAGTCCAACCCGGTAAGACAC
GACTTATCGCCACTGGCAGCAGCCACTGGTAACAGGATTAGCAGAGCGAGGTATGTAGGCGGTGCTACAG
AGTTCTTGAAGTGGTGGCCTAACTACGGCTACACTAGAAGAACAGTATTTGGTATCTGCGCTCTGCTGAA
GCCAGTTACCTTCGGAAAAAGAGTTGGTAGCTCTTGATCCGGCAAACAAACCACCGCTGGTAGCGGTGGT
TTTTTTGTTTGCAAGCAGCAGATTACGCGCAGAAAAAAAGGATCTCAAGAAGATCCTTTGATCTTTTCTA
CGGGGTCTGACGCTCAGTGGAACGAAAACTCACGTTAAGGGATTTTGGTCATGAGATTATCAAAAAGGAT
CTTCACCTAGATCCTTTTAAATTAAAAATGAAGTTTTAAATCAATCTAAAGTATATATGAGTAAACTTGG
TCTGACAGCTCGAGGCTTGGATTCTCACCAATAAAAAACGCCCGGCGGCAACCGAGCGTTCTGAACAAAT
CCAGATGGAGTTCTGAGGTCATTACTGGATCTATCAACAGGAGTCCAAGCGAGCTCGATATCAAATTACG
CCCCGCCCTGCCACTCATCGCAGTACTGTTGTAATTCATTAAGCATTCTGCCGACATGGAAGCCATCACA
AACGGCATGATGAACCTGAATCGCCAGCGGCATCAGCACCTTGTCGCCTTGCGTATAATATTTGCCCATG
GTGAAAACGGGGGCGAAGAAGTTGTCCATATTGGCCACGTTTAAATCAAAACTGGTGAAACTCACCCAGG
GATTGGCTGAGACGAAAAACATATTCTCAATAAACCCTTTAGGGAAATAGGCCAGGTTTTCACCGTAACA
CGCCACATCTTGCGAATATATGTGTAGAAACTGCCGGAAATCGTCGTGGTATTCACTCCAGAGCGATGAA
AACGTTTCAGTTTGCTCATGGAAAACGGTGTAACAAGGGTGAACACTATCCCATATCACCAGCTCACCGT
CTTTCATTGCCATACGAAATTCCGGATGAGCATTCATCAGGCGGGCAAGAATGTGAATAAAGGCCGGATA
AAACTTGTGCTTATTTTTCTTTACGGTCTTTAAAAAGGCCGTAATATCCAGCTGAACGGTCTGGTTATAG
GTACATTGAGCAACTGACTGAAATGCCTCAAAATGTTCTTTACGATGCCATTGGGATATATCAACGGTGG
TATATCCAGTGATTTTTTTCTCCATTTTAGCTTCCTTAGCTCCTGAAAATCTCGATAACTCAAAAAATAC
GC
Features (pLannotate 1.2.2; 6 found; start..end, strand, type, name):
    137..180     -  terminator     bacterial terminator: putative bacterial transcription terminator
    328..385     +  terminator     his operon terminator: This putative transcriptin terminator from the E. coli his operon has a 2-bp deletion introduced during synthesis. Its efficiency has not been determined.
    580..1168    -  rep_origin     ori: high-copy-number ColE1/pMB1/pBR322/pUC origin of replication
   1351..1445    -  terminator     lambda t0 terminator: transcription terminator from phage lambda
   1469..2125    -  CDS            cat: CAT_ECOLX - Experimental evidence at protein level: Swiss-Prot protein existence level 1. This enzyme is an effector of chloramphenicol resistance in bacteria. From Escherichia coli. This protein is used as a marker in many commonly used cloning vectors, such as pACYC184.
   2126..51      -  promoter       cat promoter (across the origin): promoter of the E. coli cat gene encoding chloramphenicol acetyltransferase
