[The description below was written by a language model from this plasmid's Addgene catalogue record and pLannotate feature annotations shown in this document.]
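Description:
pEPYC0CM0390 is a small (about 2.2 kb) Phytobrick Level 0 part plasmid for plant synthetic biology, built in the pUAP1 universal acceptor backbone. It is propagated in E. coli from a high-copy ColE1/pUC-type origin of replication and selected with chloramphenicol, resistance being provided by the cat (chloramphenicol acetyltransferase) gene driven by its native cat promoter and followed by the phage lambda t0 terminator. Two further bacterial terminators, a putative bacterial terminator and a his operon terminator, lie about 150 bp apart. The gap between them is the likely position of the cloned part, which would insulate it from read-through transcription from the backbone, although the feature table does not annotate the insert itself.

The payload is MinSyn_013, a fully synthetic sequence. The associated publication concerns the rational design of minimal synthetic promoters for plants, so the part is presumably one such promoter, but the record gives no detail on its composition, regulatory motifs or expression strength. It was inserted using the Type IIS enzyme BpiI, and both sites were destroyed during cloning. In the Phytobrick standard, Level 0 plasmids hold single standardised parts that can be released with defined overhangs and combined with other parts, such as coding sequences and terminators, in one-pot Golden Gate assemblies. The specific release sites and fusion overhangs are not listed in this record. The plasmid has no plant selection marker, T-DNA borders or reporter, so it serves as a storage and donor vector for building plant expression constructs, not as a vector for direct use in plants.
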