Addgene plasmid #154516: pEPYC0CM0390
Purpose: Phytobricks Level 0 part
Depositing lab: Nicola Patron. Depositing organization: Earlham Institute. Publication: Rational design of minimal synthetic promoters for plants. Cai YM, Kallam K, Tidd H, Gendarini G, Salzman A, Patron NJ. Nucleic Acids Res. 2020 Aug 28. pii: 5897334. doi: 10.1093/nar/gkaa682. PubMed 32856047.
Backbone
  Vector backbone: pUAP1
  Vector type: Synthetic Biology
Growth in bacteria
  Bacterial resistance: Chloramphenicol, 25 μg/mL
  Growth temperature: 37°C
  Growth strain: NEB Stable
  Copy number: High Copy
Gene/Insert
  Gene/Insert name: MinSyn_013
  Species: Synthetic
  Cloning method: Restriction Enzyme; 5′ cloning site BpiI (destroyed during cloning); 3′ cloning site BpiI (destroyed during cloning)
Terms and licenses: Academic/Nonprofit Terms; Industry Terms: Not Available to Industry
Depositor comments: Please visit https://www.biorxiv.org/content/10.1101/2020.05.14.095406v1 for bioRxiv preprint.
How to cite: pEPYC0CM0390 was a gift from Nicola Patron (Addgene plasmid # 154516 ; http://n2t.net/addgene:154516 ; RRID:Addgene_154516)
